>Addgene plasmid #37552 | pRS305:3mCherry | depositor full sequence | sequence record 47370 | pRS305:3mCherry sequence 7667 bps
GACGAAAGGGCCTCGTGATACGCCTATTTTTATAGGTTAATGTCATGATAATAATGGTTTCTTAGACGTC
AGGTGGCACTTTTCGGGGAAATGTGCGCGGAACCCCTATTTGTTTATTTTTCTAAATACATTCAAATATG
TATCCGCTCATGAGACAATAACCCTGATAAATGCTTCAATAATATTGAAAAAGGAAGAGTATGAGTATTC
AACATTTCCGTGTCGCCCTTATTCCCTTTTTTGCGGCATTTTGCCTTCCTGTTTTTGCTCACCCAGAAAC
GCTGGTGAAAGTAAAAGATGCTGAAGATCAGTTGGGTGCACGAGTGGGTTACATCGAACTGGATCTCAAC
AGCGGTAAGATCCTTGAGAGTTTTCGCCCCGAAGAACGTTTTCCAATGATGAGCACTTTTAAAGTTCTGC
TATGTGGCGCGGTATTATCCCGTATTGACGCCGGGCAAGAGCAACTCGGTCGCCGCATACACTATTCTCA
GAATGACTTGGTTGAGTACTCACCAGTCACAGAAAAGCATCTTACGGATGGCATGACAGTAAGAGAATTA
TGCAGTGCTGCCATAACCATGAGTGATAACACTGCGGCCAACTTACTTCTGACAACGATCGGAGGACCGA
AGGAGCTAACCGCTTTTTTTCACAACATGGGGGATCATGTAACTCGCCTTGATCGTTGGGAACCGGAGCT
GAATGAAGCCATACCAAACGACGAGCGTGACACCACGATGCCTGTAGCAATGGCAACAACGTTGCGCAAA
CTATTAACTGGCGAACTACTTACTCTAGCTTCCCGGCAACAATTAATAGACTGGATGGAGGCGGATAAAG
TTGCAGGACCACTTCTGCGCTCGGCCCTTCCGGCTGGCTGGTTTATTGCTGATAAATCTGGAGCCGGTGA
GCGTGGGTCTCGCGGTATCATTGCAGCACTGGGGCCAGATGGTAAGCCCTCCCGTATCGTAGTTATCTAC
ACGACGGGCAGTCAGGCAACTATGGATGAACGAAATAGACAGATCGCTGAGATAGGTGCCTCACTGATTA
AGCATTGGTAACTGTCAGACCAAGTTTACTCATATATACTTTAGATTGATTTAAAACTTCATTTTTAATT
TAAAAGGATCTAGGTGAAGATCCTTTTTGATAATCTCATGACCAAAATCCCTTAACGTGAGTTTTCGTTC
CACTGAGCGTCAGACCCCGTAGAAAAGATCAAAGGATCTTCTTGAGATCCTTTTTTTCTGCGCGTAATCT
GCTGCTTGCAAACAAAAAAACCACCGCTACCAGCGGTGGTTTGTTTGCCGGATCAAGAGCTACCAACTCT
TTTTCCGAAGGTAACTGGCTTCAGCAGAGCGCAGATACCAAATACTGTCCTTCTAGTGTAGCCGTAGTTA
GGCCACCACTTCAAGAACTCTGTAGCACCGCCTACATACCTCGCTCTGCTAATCCTGTTACCAGTGGCTG
CTGCCAGTGGCGATAAGTCGTGTCTTACCGGGTTGGACTCAAGACGATAGTTACCGGATAAGGCGCAGCG
GTCGGGCTGAACGGGGGGTTCGTGCACACAGCCCAGCTTGGAGCGAACGACCTACACCGAACTGAGATAC
CTACAGCGTGAGCATTGAGAAAGCGCCACGCTTCCCGAAGGGAGAAAGGCGGACAGGTATCCGGTAAGCG
GCAGGGTCGGAACAGGAGAGCGCACGAGGGAGCTTCCAGGGGGGAACGCCTGGTATCTTTATAGTCCTGT
CGGGTTTCGCCACCTCTGACTTGAGCGTCGATTTTTGTGATGCTCGTCAGGGGGGCCGAGCCTATGGAAA
AACGCCAGCAACGCGGCCTTTTTACGGTTCCTGGCCTTTTGCTGGCCTTTTGCTCACATGTTCTTTCCTG
CGTTATCCCCTGATTCTGTGGATAACCGTATTACCGCCTTTGAGTGAGCTGATACCGCTCGCCGCAGCCG
AACGACCGAGCGCAGCGAGTCAGTGAGCGAGGAAGCGGAAGAGCGCCCAATACGCAAACCGCCTCTCCCC
GCGCGTTGGCCGATTCATTAATGCAGCTGGCACGACAGGTTTCCCGACTGGAAAGCGGGCAGTGAGCGCA
ACGCAATTAATGTGAGTTACCTCACTCATTAGGCACCCCAGGCTTTACACTTTATGCTTCCGGCTCCTAT
GTTGTGTGGAATTGTGAGCGGATAACAATTTCACACAGGAAACAGCTATGACCATGATTACGCCAAGCTC
GGAATTAACCCTCACTAAAGGGAACAAAAGCTGGGTACCGGGCCCCCCCTCGAGGTCGACGGTATCGATA
AGCTTGATATCGAATTCCTGCAGCCCGGGGGATCCGCTCCAAGTGGAATGGTGAGCAAGGGCGAGGAGGA
TAACATGGCCATCATCAAGGAGTTCATGCGCTTCAAGGTGCACATGGAGGGCTCCGTGAACGGCCACGAG
TTCGAGATCGAGGGCGAGGGCGAGGGCCGCCCCTACGAGGGCACCCAGACCGCCAAGCTGAAGGTGACCA
AGGGTGGCCCCCTGCCCTTCGCCTGGGACATCCTGTCCCCTCAGTTCATGTACGGCTCCAAGGCCTACGT
GAAGCACCCCGCCGACATCCCCGACTACTTGAAGCTGTCCTTCCCCGAGGGCTTCAAGTGGGAGCGCGTG
ATGAACTTCGAGGACGGCGGCGTGGTGACCGTGACCCAGGACTCCTCCCTGCAGGACGGCGAGTTCATCT
ACAAGGTGAAGCTGCGCGGCACCAACTTCCCCTCCGACGGCCCCGTAATGCAGAAGAAGACCATGGGCTG
GGAGGCCTCCTCCGAGCGGATGTACCCCGAGGACGGCGCCCTGAAGGGCGAGATCAAGCAGAGGCTGAAG
CTGAAGGACGGCGGCCACTACGACGCTGAGGTCAAGACCACCTACAAGGCCAAGAAGCCCGTGCAGCTGC
CCGGCGCCTACAACGTCAACATCAAGTTGGACATCACCTCCCACAACGAGGACTACACCATCGTGGAACA
GTACGAACGCGCCGAGGGCCGCCACTCCACCGGCGGCATGGACGAGCTGTACAAGCCTAGGATGGTGAGC
AAGGGCGAGGAGGATAACATGGCCATCATCAAGGAGTTCATGCGCTTCAAGGTGCACATGGAGGGCTCCG
TGAACGGCCACGAGTTCGAGATCGAGGGCGAGGGCGAGGGCCGCCCCTACGAGGGCACCCAGACCGCCAA
GCTGAAGGTGACCAAGGGTGGCCCCCTGCCCTTCGCCTGGGACATCCTGTCCCCTCAGTTCATGTACGGC
TCCAAGGCCTACGTGAAGCACCCCGCCGACATCCCCGACTACTTGAAGCTGTCCTTCCCCGAGGGCTTCA
AGTGGGAGCGCGTGATGAACTTCGAGGACGGCGGCGTGGTGACCGTGACCCAGGACTCCTCCCTGCAGGA
CGGCGAGTTCATCTACAAGGTGAAGCTGCGCGGCACCAACTTCCCCTCCGACGGCCCCGTAATGCAGAAG
AAGACCATGGGCTGGGAGGCCTCCTCCGAGCGGATGTACCCCGAGGACGGCGCCCTGAAGGGCGAGATCA
AGCAGAGGCTGAAGCTGAAGGACGGCGGCCACTACGACGCTGAGGTCAAGACCACCTACAAGGCCAAGAA
GCCCGTGCAGCTGCCCGGCGCCTACAACGTCAACATCAAGTTGGACATCACCTCCCACAACGAGGACTAC
ACCATCGTGGAACAGTACGAACGCGCCGAGGGCCGCCACTCCACCGGCGGCATGGACGAGCTGTACAAGA
CTAGGAGATCCATGGTGAGCAAGGGCGAGGAGGATAACATGGCCATCATCAAGGAGTTCATGCGCTTCAA
GGTGCACATGGAGGGCTCCGTGAACGGCCACGAGTTCGAGATCGAGGGCGAGGGCGAGGGCCGCCCCTAC
GAGGGCACCCAGACCGCCAAGCTGAAGGTGACCAAGGGTGGCCCCCTGCCCTTCGCCTGGGACATCCTGT
CCCCTCAGTTCATGTACGGCTCCAAGGCCTACGTGAAGCACCCCGCCGACATCCCCGACTACTTGAAGCT
GTCCTTCCCCGAGGGCTTCAAGTGGGAGCGCGTGATGAACTTCGAGGACGGCGGCGTGGTGACCGTGACC
CAGGACTCCTCCCTGCAGGACGGCGAGTTCATCTACAAGGTGAAGCTGCGCGGCACCAACTTCCCCTCCG
ACGGCCCCGTAATGCAGAAGAAGACCATGGGCTGGGAGGCCTCCTCCGAGCGGATGTACCCCGAGGACGG
CGCCCTGAAGGGCGAGATCAAGCAGAGGCTGAAGCTGAAGGACGGCGGCCACTACGACGCTGAGGTCAAG
ACCACCTACAAGGCCAAGAAGCCCGTGCAGCTGCCCGGCGCCTACAACGTCAACATCAAGTTGGACATCA
CCTCCCACAACGAGGACTACACCATCGTGGAACAGTACGAACGCGCCGAGGGCCGCCACTCCACCGGCGG
CATGGACGAGCTGTACAAGTAGAGATCCACTAGTTCTAGAGCGGCCGCCACCGCGGTGGAGCTCCAATTC
GCCCTATAGTGAGTCGTATTACAATTCACTGGCCGTCGTTTTACAACGTCGTGACTGGGAAAACCCTGGC
GTTACCCAACTTAATCGCCTTGCAGCACATCCCCCCTTCGCCAGCTGGCGTAATAGCGAAGAGGCCCGCA
CCGATCGCCCTTCCCAACAGTTGCGCAGCCTGAATGGCGAATGGCGCG
[124 nt withheld, positions 4739-4862]
C
[91 nt withheld, positions 4864-4954]
A
[49 nt withheld, positions 4956-5004]
CCTTTGACGTTGGAGTCCACGTTCTTT
[37 nt withheld, positions 5032-5068]
ACCCTATCTCGGTCTATTCTTTTGATTTATAAGGGATTTTGCCGATTTCGGCCTATTGGTTAAAAAATGA
GCTGATTTAACAAAAATTTAACGCGAATTTTAACAAAATATTAACGTTTACAATTTCCTGATGCGGTATT
TTCTCCTTACGCATCTGTGCGGTATTTCACACCGCATATCGACCCTCGAGGAGAACTTCTAGTATATCCA
CATACCTAATATTATTGCCTTATTAAAAATGGAATCCCAACAATTACATCAAAATCCACATTCTCTTCAA
AATCAATTGTCCTGTACTTCCTTGTTCATGTGTGTTCAAAAACGTTATATTTATAGGATAATTATACTCT
ATTTCTCAACAAGTAATTGGTTGTTTGGCCGAGCGGTCTAAGGCGCCTGATTCAAGAAATATCTTGACCG
CAGTTAACTGTGGGAATACTCAGGTATCGTAAGATGCAAGAGTTCGAATCTCTTAGCAACCATTATTTTT
TTCCTCAACATAACGAGAACACACAGGGGCGCTATCGCACAGAATCAAATTCGATGACTGGAAATTTTTT
GTTAATTTCAGAGGTCGCCTGACGCATATACCTTTTTCAACTGAAAAATTGGGAGAAAAAGGAAAGGTGA
GAGGCCGGAACCGGCTTTTCATATAGAATAGAGAAGCGTTCATGACTAAATGCTTGCATCACAATACTTG
AAGTTGACAATATTATTTAAGGACCTATTGTTTTTTCCAATAGGTGGTTAGCAATCGTCTTACTTTCTAA
CTTTTCTTACCTTTTACATTTCAGCAATATATATATATATTTCAAGGATATACCATTCTAATGTCTGCCC
CTATGTCTGCCCCTAAGAAGATCGTCGTTTTGCCAGGTGACCACGTTGGTCAAGAAATCACAGCCGAAGC
CATTAAGGTTCTTAAAGCTATTTCTGATGTTCGTTCCAATGTCAAGTTCGATTTCGAAAATCATTTAATT
GGTGGTGCTGCTATCGATGCTACAGGTGTCCCACTTCCAGATGAGGCGCTGGAAGCCTCCAAGAAGGTTG
ATGCCGTTTTGTTAGGTGCTGTGGGTGGTCCTAAATGGGGTACCGGTAGTGTTAGACCTGAACAAGGTTT
ACTAAAAATCCGTAAAGAACTTCAATTGTACGCCAACTTAAGACCATGTAACTTTGCATCCGACTCTCTT
TTAGACTTATCTCCAATCAAGCCACAATTTGCTAAAGGTACTGACTTCGTTGTTGTCAGAGAATTAGTGG
GAGGTATTTACTTTGGTAAGAGAAAGGAAGACGATGGTGATGGTGTCGCTTGGGATAGTGAACAATACAC
CGTTCCAGAAGTGCAAAGAATCACAAGAATGGCCGCTTTCATGGCCCTACAACATGAGCCACCATTGCCT
ATTTGGTCCTTGGATAAAGCTAATGTTTTGGCCTCTTCAAGATTATGGAGAAAAACTGTGGAGGAAACCA
TCAAGAACGAATTCCCTACATTGAAGGTTCAACATCAATTGATTGATTCTGCCGCCATGATCCTAGTTAA
GAACCCAACCCACCTAAATGGTATTATAATCACCAGCAACATGTTTGGTGATATCATCTCCGATGAAGCC
TCCGTTATCCCAGGTTCCTTGGGTTTGTTGCCATCTGCGTCCTTGGCCTCTTTGCCAGACAAGAACACCG
CATTTGGTTTGTACGAACCATGCCACGGTTCTGCTCCAGATTTGCCAAAGAATAAGGTTGACCCTATCGC
CACTATCTTGTCTGCTGCAATGATGTTGAAATTGTCATTGAACTTGCCTGAAGAAGGTAAGGCCATTGAA
GATGCAGTTAAAAAGGTTTTGGATGCAGGTATCAGAACTGGTGATTTAGGTGGTTCCAACAGTACCACCG
AAGTCGGTGATGCTGTCGCCGAAGAAGTTAAGAAAATCCTTGCTTAAAAAGATTCTCTTTTTTTATGATA
TTTGTACATAAACTTTATAAATGAAATTCATAATAGAAACGACACGAAATTACAAAATGGAATATGTTCA
TAGGGTAGACGAAACTATATACGCAATCTACATACATTTATCAAGAAGGAGAAAAAGGAGGATAGTAAAG
GAATACAGGTAAGCAAATTGATACTAATGGCTCAACGTGATAAGGAAAAAGAATTGCACTTTAACATTAA
TATTGACAAGGAGGAGGGCACCACACAAAAAGTTAGGTGTAACAGAAAATCATGAAACTACGATTCCTAA
TTTGATATTGGAGGATTTTCTCTAAAAAAAAAAAAATACAACAAATAAAAAACACTCAATGACCTGACCA
TTTGATGGAGTTTAAGTCAATACCTTCTTGAACCATTTCCCATAATGGTGAAAGTTCCCTCAAGAATTTT
ACTCTGTCAGAAACGGCCTTACGACGTAGTCGATATGGTGCACTCTCAGTACAATCTGCTCTGATGCCGC
ATAGTTAAGCCAGCCCCGACACCCGCCAACACCCGCTGACGCGCCCTGACGGGCTTGTCTGCTCCCGGCA
TCCGCTTACAGACAAGCTGTGACCGTCTCCGGGAGCTGCATGTGTCAGAGGTTTTCACCGTCATCACCGA
AACGCGCGA
Features (pLannotate 1.2.2; 23 found; start..end, strand, type, name):
     96..200     +  promoter       AmpR promoter: bla
    201..1061    +  CDS            AmpR: β-lactamase; bla; confers resistance to ampicillin, carbenicillin, and related antibiotics
   1232..1820    +  rep_origin     ori: high-copy-number ColE1/pMB1/pBR322/pUC origin of replication
   2003..2095    +  CDS            lacI (fragment): lac repressor; lacI; The lac repressor binds to the lac operator to inhibit transcription in E. coli. This inhibition can be relieved by adding lactose or isopropyl-β-D-thiogalactopyranoside (IPTG).
   2108..2129    +  protein_bind   CAP binding site: CAP binding activates transcription in the presence of cAMP. E. coli catabolite activator protein
   2144..2174    +  promoter       lac promoter: promoter for the E. coli lac operon
   2182..2198    +  protein_bind   lac operator: The lac repressor binds to the lac operator to inhibit transcription in E. coli. This inhibition can be relieved by adding lactose or isopropyl-β-D-thiogalactopyranoside (IPTG). lac repressor encoded by lacI
   2243..2261    +  promoter       T3 promoter: promoter for bacteriophage T3 RNA polymerase
   2274..2345    -  misc_feature   MCS (fragment): pBluescript multiple cloning site
   2358..3065    +  CDS            mCherry: mCherry is a basic (constitutively fluorescent) red fluorescent protein published in 2004, derived from Discosoma sp.. It is reported to be a very rapidly-maturing monomer with low acid sensitivity.
   3072..3779    +  CDS            mCherry: mCherry is a basic (constitutively fluorescent) red fluorescent protein published in 2004, derived from Discosoma sp.. It is reported to be a very rapidly-maturing monomer with low acid sensitivity.
   3792..4502    +  CDS            mCherry: monomeric derivative of DsRed fluorescent protein (Shaner et al., 2004) mammalian codon-optimized
   4504..4544    -  misc_feature   MCS (fragment): pBluescript multiple cloning site
   4553..4571    -  promoter       T7 promoter: promoter for bacteriophage T7 RNA polymerase
   4574..4731    +  CDS            lacZα (fragment): LacZα fragment of β-galactosidase; lacZ fragment
   4739..5194    +  rep_origin     f1 ori (sequence partly withheld): f1 bacteriophage origin of replication; arrow indicates direction of (+) strand synthesis
   5195..5247    -  misc_feature   bom (fragment): basis of mobility region from pBR322
   5277..5354    +  CDS            YO192_YEAST (fragment): Experimental evidence at protein level: Swiss-Prot protein existence level 1. From Saccharomyces cerevisiae (strain ATCC 204508 / S288c) (Baker's yeast).
   5494..5898    +  promoter       LEU2 promoter: S. cerevisiae LEU2
   5911..7005    +  CDS            LEU2: 3-isopropylmalate dehydrogenase, required for leucine biosynthesis; S. cerevisiae LEU2; yeast auxotrophic marker
   7367..7468    -  CDS            NFS1 (fragment): NFS1_YEAST - Also known as SPL1 From Saccharomyces cerevisiae (strain ATCC 204508 / S288c) (Baker's yeast).
   7481..7531    -  misc_feature   bom (fragment): basis of mobility region from pBR322
   7633..1       -  CDS            rop (fragment) (across the origin): Rop protein, which maintains plasmids at low copy number; rop
