[The description below was written by a language model from this plasmid's Addgene catalogue record and pLannotate feature annotations shown in this document.]
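Description:
pRS305:3mCherry is a 7,667 bp derivative of pRS305, a yeast integrating shuttle vector of the pRS series. The catalogue lists it under "Bacterial Expression". The feature table shows no yeast replication origin or centromere (no 2μ, ARS or CEN element), which fits a plasmid that must integrate into the Saccharomyces cerevisiae genome to be maintained. In E. coli it replicates at high copy from a ColE1/pUC-type origin and is selected with ampicillin through the bla gene and its promoter. An f1 origin is also present, a standard element that allows single-stranded DNA production. In yeast, selection relies on the LEU2 gene with its native promoter, which complements leucine auxotrophy. Short annotated fragments of flanking yeast genes, rop, bom and lacI appear to be residual backbone sequence rather than functional parts.

The insert, about 2.1 kb and cloned between BamHI and NotI sites that both remain intact, consists of three tandem mCherry coding sequences in the same orientation, separated by only short gaps. mCherry is a monomeric red fluorescent protein derived from Discosoma sp. The cassette sits within the pBluescript-type polylinker, between the T3 and T7 phage promoters and downstream of the lac promoter/operator. No yeast promoter or terminator is annotated next to it, so the plasmid does not appear to be a stand-alone yeast expression unit. It more plausibly serves as a tagging module, with a gene fragment placed upstream to yield a triple-mCherry fusion after integration, giving a brighter signal than a single copy, though the record does not state this use. The associated publication concerns dynein targeting to microtubule plus ends and the cell cortex, consistent with live-cell fluorescence imaging.
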