Addgene plasmid #37552: pRS305:3mCherry
Depositing lab: Wei-Lih Lee. Depositing organization: University of Massachusetts, Amherst. Publication: Motor- and tail-dependent targeting of dynein to microtubule plus ends and the cell cortex. Markus SM, Punch JJ, Lee WL. Curr Biol. 2009 Feb 10;19(3):196-205. Epub 2009 Jan 29. 10.1016/j.cub.2008.12.047 PubMed 19185494.
Backbone
  Vector backbone: pRS305
  Backbone size w/o insert (bp): 5504
  Total vector size (bp): 7667
  Vector type: Bacterial Expression
  Selectable markers: LEU2
Growth in bacteria
  Bacterial resistance: Ampicillin, 100 μg/mL
  Growth temperature: 37°C
  Growth strain: DH5alpha
  Copy number: High Copy
Gene/Insert
  Gene/Insert name: 3mCherry
  Species: Discosoma sp.
  Insert size (bp): 2144
  Cloning method: Restriction Enzyme; 5′ cloning site BamHI (not destroyed); 3′ cloning site NotI (not destroyed)
  Sequencing primers: 5′ N/A; 3′ N/A
Terms and licenses: Academic/Nonprofit Terms; Industry Terms: Not Available to Industry
How to cite: pRS305:3mCherry was a gift from Wei-Lih Lee (Addgene plasmid # 37552 ; http://n2t.net/addgene:37552 ; RRID:Addgene_37552)
