>Addgene plasmid #37552 | pRS305:3mCherry | addgene partial sequence | sequence record 48272 | m13_pUC-fwd
TGAAGCACCCCGCCGACATCCCCGACTACTTGAAGCTGTCCTTCCCCGAGGGCTTCAAGTGGGAGCGCGT
GATGAACTTCGAGGACGGCGGCGTGGTGACCGTGACCCAGGACTCCTCCCTGCAGGACGGCGAGTTCATC
TACAAGGTGAAGCTGCGCGGCACCAACTTCCCCTCCGACGGCCCCGTAATGCAGAAGAAGACCATGGGCT
GGGAGGCCTCCTCCGAGCGGATGTACCCCGAGGACGGCGCCCTGAAGGGCGAGATCAAGCAGAGGCTGAA
GCTGAAGGACGGCGGCCACTACGACGCTGAGGTCAAGACCACCTACAAGGCCAAGAAGCCCGTGCAGCTG
CCCGGCGCCTACAACGTCAACATCAAGTTGGACATCACCTCCCACAACGAGGACTACACCATCGTGGAAC
