>Addgene plasmid #37552 | pRS305:3mCherry | addgene partial sequence | sequence record 49301 | m13_pUC-rev
CGCCAAGCTCGGAATTAACCCTCACTAAAGGGAACAAAAGCTGGGTACCGGGCCCCCCCTCGAGGTCGAC
GGTATCGATAAGCTTGATATCGAATTCCTGCAGCCCGGGGGATCCGCTCCAAGTGGAATGGTGAGCAAGG
GCGAGGAGGATAACATGGCCATCATCAAGGAGTTCATGCGCTTCAAGGTGCACATGGAGGGCTCCGTGAA
CGGCCACGAGTTCGAGATCGAGGGCGAGGGCGAGGGCCGCCCCTACGAGGGCACCCAGACCGCCAAGCTG
AAGGTGACCAAGGGTGGCCCCCTGCCCTTCGCCTGGGACATCCTGTCCCCTCAGTTCATGTACGGCTCCA
AGGCCTACGTGAAGCACCCCGCCGACATCCCCGACTACTTGAAGCTGTCCTTCCCCGAGGGCTTCAAGTG
GGAGCGCGTGATGAACTTCGAGGACGGCGGCGTGGTGACCGTGACCCAGGACTCCTCCCTGCAGGACGGC
GAGTTCATCTACAAGGTGAAGCTGCGCGGCACCAACTTCCCCTCCGACGGCCCCGTAATGCAGAAGAAGA
CCATGGGCTGGGAGGCCTCCTCCGAGCGGATGTACCCCGAGGACGGCGCCCTGAAGGGCGAGATCAAGCA
GAGGCTGAAGCTGAAGGACGGCGGCCACTACGACGCTGAGGTCAAGACCACCTACAAGGCCAAGAAGCCC
GTGCAGCTGCCCGGCGCCTACAACGTCAACATCAAGTTGGACATCACCTCCCACAACGAGGACTACACCA
TCGTGGAACAGTACGAACGCGCCGAGGGCCGCCACTCCACCGGCGGCATGGACGAGCTGTACAAGCCTAG
GATGGTGA
